Addgene plasmid #142605: TFORF0365
Purpose: Lentiviral vector for overexpressing transcription factor ORFs with unique 24-bp barcodes. Barcodes facilitate identification of transcription factors in pooled screens.
Depositing lab: Feng Zhang. Depositing organization: Broad Institute. Publication: A transcription factor atlas of directed differentiation. Joung J, Ma S, Tay T, Geiger-Schuller KR, Kirchgatterer PC, Verdine VK, Guo B, Arias-Garcia MA, Allen WE, Singh A, Kuksenko O, Abudayyeh OO, Gootenberg JS, Fu Z, Macrae RK, Buenrostro JD, Regev A, Zhang F. Cell. 2023 Jan 5;186(1):209-229.e26. doi: 10.1016/j.cell.2022.11.026. PubMed 36608654.
Backbone
  Vector backbone: pLX_TRC317
  Backbone manufacturer: Broad Institute Genetic Perturbation Platform
  Backbone size w/o insert (bp): 8264
  Vector type: Mammalian Expression, Lentiviral
  Selectable markers: Puromycin
Growth in bacteria
  Bacterial resistance: Ampicillin, 100 μg/mL
  Growth temperature: 37°C
  Growth strain: NEB Stable
  Copy number: High Copy
Gene/Insert
  Gene/Insert name: TCEB1
  Species: H. sapiens (human)
  Insert size (bp): 392
  Entrez Gene: ELOC (a.k.a. SIII, TCEB1)
  Promoter: EF1a
  Cloning method: Unknown
  Sequencing primers: 5′ GGGTGGAGACTGAAGTTAGGCCAG; 3′ CACATAGCGTAAAAGGAGCAACATAG
Terms and licenses: Academic/Nonprofit Terms; Industry Terms: Not Available to Industry
Depositor comments: NM_001204863,NM_001204864,ENST00000520210 . The transcription factor ORF portion of this plasmid was synthesized by Genewiz. Please test multiple small colonies in case of plasmid recombination. To make this collection available in a timely manner, a portion of this collection was not fully sequenced by Addgene. If an Addgene verified full plasmid sequence is not available, please contact us prior to placing an order to request the full sequence.
How to cite: TFORF0365 was a gift from Feng Zhang (Addgene plasmid # 142605 ; http://n2t.net/addgene:142605 ; RRID:Addgene_142605)
