[The description below was written by a language model from this plasmid's Addgene catalogue record and pLannotate feature annotations shown in this document.]
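Description:
TFORF0365 is a lentiviral mammalian expression plasmid built on the pLX_TRC317 backbone. It belongs to a barcoded collection of human transcription factor ORFs designed for pooled overexpression screens. It is propagated in E. coli through a high-copy ColE1/pUC-type origin with ampicillin selection (AmpR under its own bla promoter). The backbone also retains an f1 origin and leftover lac, T7 and T3 cloning-vector elements. The record warns that the plasmid may recombine during bacterial growth, a known risk for vectors with repeated LTRs.

The viral portion has a third-generation, self-inactivating layout. An RSV promoter drives a truncated HIV-1 5' LTR, followed by the Ψ packaging signal with a gag fragment, the RRE for Rev-dependent export of the genomic RNA, and a cPPT/CTS element. The cassette ends in a ΔU3 3' LTR and an SV40 polyadenylation signal. Within the provirus, an SV40 early promoter/origin region drives puromycin N-acetyltransferase, which allows selection of transduced cells. A separate EF-1α promoter drives the insert, human TCEB1 (now called ELOC, elongin C). The annotation software matched this ORF to the bovine orthologue, but the catalogue entry gives the species as human, and the ORF is recorded as synthesized. A WPRE downstream of the ORF enhances transcript expression. The catalogue describes a unique 24-bp barcode for each ORF, but the feature table does not annotate it. A short U6-promoter-like fragment lies between the ORF and the WPRE, and its role is not stated in the record.

The barcode allows the delivered ORF to be identified by sequencing, so the construct can be used alone or within the pooled library to test how factor overexpression affects cell state or differentiation.
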