Features (pLannotate 1.2.2; 31 found; start..end, strand, type, name):
      5..231     +  promoter       RSV promoter: Rous sarcoma virus enhancer/promoter
    232..412     +  LTR            5' LTR (truncated): truncated 5' long terminal repeat (LTR) from HIV-1
    459..584     +  misc_feature   HIV-1 Ψ: packaging signal of human immunodeficiency virus type 1
    568..931     +  CDS            HIV-1 gag (fragment): gag protein from human immunodeficiency virus 1; gag
   1077..1310    +  misc_feature   RRE: The Rev response element (RRE) of HIV-1 allows for Rev-dependent mRNA export from the nucleus to the cytoplasm.
   1687..1713    +  CDS            Rev (fragment): human immunodeficiency virus 1 (HIV-1) Rev protein; rev; enhances nuclear export of unspliced and incompletely spliced viral mRNAs
   1720..1743    +  promoter       SV40 promoter (fragment): SV40 early promoter
   1744..1815    +  promoter       SV40 promoter (fragment): SV40 enhancer and early promoter
   1839..1974    +  rep_origin     SV40 ori: SV40 origin of replication
   2020..2616    +  CDS            PuroR (fragment): puromycin N-acetyltransferase; pac from Streptomyces; confers resistance to puromycin
   2665..2782    +  misc_feature   cPPT/CTS: central polypurine tract and central termination sequence of HIV-1
   2847..2913    +  CDS            small t antigen (fragment): SV40 (simian virus 40) small t antigen
   2920..4098    +  promoter       EF-1α promoter: strong constitutive promoter for human elongation factor EF-1α
   4115..4402    +  CDS            ELOC (fragment) (sequence withheld): ELOC_BOVIN - Also known as TCEB1. Experimental evidence at protein level: Swiss-Prot protein existence level 1. The elongin BC complex seems to be involved as an adapter protein in the proteasomal degradation of target proteins via different E3 ubiquitin ligase complexes, including the von Hippel-Lindau ubiquitination complex CBC(VHL). By binding to BC-box motifs it seems to link target recruitment subunits, like VHL and members of the SOCS box family, to Cullin/RBX1 modules that activate E2 ubiquitination enzymes. From Bos taurus (Bovine).
   4418..4471    +  promoter       U6 promoter (fragment): RNA polymerase III promoter for human U6 snRNA
   4513..5101    +  misc_feature   WPRE: woodchuck hepatitis virus posttranscriptional regulatory element
   5152..5171    +  misc_feature   cPPT/CTS (fragment): central polypurine tract and central termination sequence of HIV-1
   5173..5406    +  LTR            3' LTR (ΔU3): self-inactivating 3' long terminal repeat (LTR) from HIV-1
   5484..5605    +  polyA_signal   SV40 poly(A) signal: SV40 polyadenylation signal
   5645..5780    +  rep_origin     SV40 ori: SV40 origin of replication
   5801..5819    -  promoter       T7 promoter: promoter for bacteriophage T7 RNA polymerase
   5827..5982    +  CDS            lacZα (fragment): LacZα fragment of β-galactosidase; lacZ fragment
   5987..6415    +  rep_origin     f1 ori (sequence partly withheld): f1 bacteriophage origin of replication; arrow indicates direction of (+) strand synthesis
   6468..6572    +  promoter       AmpR promoter: bla
   6573..7433    +  CDS            AmpR: β-lactamase; bla; confers resistance to ampicillin, carbenicillin, and related antibiotics
   7604..8192    +  rep_origin     ori: high-copy-number ColE1/pMB1/pBR322/pUC origin of replication
   8375..8467    +  CDS            lacI (fragment): lac repressor; lacI; The lac repressor binds to the lac operator to inhibit transcription in E. coli. This inhibition can be relieved by adding lactose or isopropyl-β-D-thiogalactopyranoside (IPTG).
   8480..8501    +  protein_bind   CAP binding site: CAP binding activates transcription in the presence of cAMP. E. coli catabolite activator protein
   8516..8546    +  promoter       lac promoter: promoter for the E. coli lac operon
   8554..8570    +  protein_bind   lac operator: The lac repressor binds to the lac operator to inhibit transcription in E. coli. This inhibition can be relieved by adding lactose or isopropyl-β-D-thiogalactopyranoside (IPTG). lac repressor encoded by lacI
   8615..8633    +  promoter       T3 promoter: promoter for bacteriophage T3 RNA polymerase
>Addgene plasmid #142605 | TFORF0365 | addgene full sequence | sequence record 395998 | Addgene NGS Result
TTAATGTAGTCTTATGCAATACTCTTGTAGTCTTGCAACATGGTAACGATGAGTTAGCAACATGCCTTAC
AAGGAGAGAAAAAGCACCGTGCATGCCGATTGGTGGAAGTAAGGTGGTACGATCGTGCCTTATTAGGAAG
GCAACAGACGGGTCTGACATGGATTGGACGAACCACTGAATTGCCGCATTGCAGAGATATTGTATTTAAG
TGCCTAGCTCGATACATAAACGGGTCTCTCTGGTTAGACCAGATCTGAGCCTGGGAGCTCTCTGGCTAAC
TAGGGAACCCACTGCTTAAGCCTCAATAAAGCTTGCCTTGAGTGCTTCAAGTAGTGTGTGCCCGTCTGTT
GTGTGACTCTGGTAACTAGAGATCCCTCAGACCCTTTTAGTCAGTGTGGAAAATCTCTAGCAGTGGCGCC
CGAACAGGGACTTGAAAGCGAAAGGGAAACCAGAGGAGCTCTCTCGACGCAGGACTCGGCTTGCTGAAGC
GCGCACGGCAAGAGGCGAGGGGCGGCGACTGGTGAGTACGCCAAAAATTTTGACTAGCGGAGGCTAGAAG
GAGAGAGATGGGTGCGAGAGCGTCAGTATTAAGCGGGGGAGAATTAGATCGCGATGGGAAAAAATTCGGT
TAAGGCCAGGGGGAAAGAAAAAATATAAATTAAAACATATAGTATGGGCAAGCAGGGAGCTAGAACGATT
CGCAGTTAATCCTGGCCTGTTAGAAACATCAGAAGGCTGTAGACAAATACTGGGACAGCTACAACCATCC
CTTCAGACAGGATCAGAAGAACTTAGATCATTATATAATACAGTAGCAACCCTCTATTGTGTGCATCAAA
GGATAGAGATAAAAGACACCAAGGAAGCTTTAGACAAGATAGAGGAAGAGCAAAACAAAAGTAAGACCAC
CGCACAGCAAGCGGCCGCTGATCTTCAGACCTGGAGGAGGAGATATGAGGGACAATTGGAGAAGTGAATT
ATATAAATATAAAGTAGTAAAAATTGAACCATTAGGAGTAGCACCCACCAAGGCAAAGAGAAGAGTGGTG
CAGAGAGAAAAAAGAGCAGTGGGAATAGGAGCTTTGTTCCTTGGGTTCTTGGGAGCAGCAGGAAGCACTA
TGGGCGCAGCGTCAATGACGCTGACGGTACAGGCCAGACAATTATTGTCTGGTATAGTGCAGCAGCAGAA
CAATTTGCTGAGGGCTATTGAGGCGCAACAGCATCTGTTGCAACTCACAGTCTGGGGCATCAAGCAGCTC
CAGGCAAGAATCCTGGCTGTGGAAAGATACCTAAAGGATCAACAGCTCCTGGGGATTTGGGGTTGCTCTG
GAAAACTCATTTGCACCACTGCTGTGCCTTGGAATGCTAGTTGGAGTAATAAATCTCTGGAACAGATTTG
GAATCACACGACCTGGATGGAGTGGGACAGAGAAATTAACAATTACACAAGCTTAATACACTCCTTAATT
GAAGAATCGCAAAACCAGCAAGAAAAGAATGAACAAGAATTATTGGAATTAGATAAATGGGCAAGTTTGT
GGAATTGGTTTAACATAACAAATTGGCTGTGGTATATAAAATTATTCATAATGATAGTAGGAGGCTTGGT
AGGTTTAAGAATAGTTTTTGCTGTACTTTCTATAGTGAATAGAGTTAGGCAGGGATATTCACCATTATCG
TTTCAGACCCACCTCCCAACCCCGAGGGGACCCATGCATTGCATCTCAATTAGTCAGCAACCAGGTGTGG
AAAGTCCCCAGGCTCCCCAGCAGGCAGAAGTATGCAAAGCATGCGTCTCAATTAGTCAGCAACCATAGTC
CCGCCCCTAACTCCGCCCATCCCGCCCCTAACTCCGCCCAGTTCCGCCCATTCTCCGCCCCATGGCTGAC
TAATTTTTTTTATTTATGCAGAGGCCGAGGCCGCCTCGGCCTCTGAGCTATTCCAGAAGTAGTGAGGAGG
CTTTTTTGGAGGCCTAGGCTTTTGCAAAAAGCTTTCTAGAGGTACCACCGGAGCTTACCATGACCGAGTA
CAAGCCCACGGTGCGCCTCGCCACCCGCGACGACGTCCCCAGGGCCGTACGCACCCTCGCCGCCGCGTTC
GCCGACTACCCCGCCACGCGCCACACCGTCGATCCGGACCGCCACATCGAGCGGGTCACCGAGCTGCAAG
AACTCTTCCTCACGCGCGTCGGGCTCGACATCGGCAAGGTGTGGGTCGCGGACGACGGCGCCGCCGTGGC
GGTCTGGACCACGCCGGAGAGCGTCGAAGCGGGGGCGGTGTTCGCCGAGATCGGCCCGCGCATGGCCGAG
TTGAGCGGTTCCCGGCTGGCCGCGCAGCAACAGATGGAAGGCCTCCTGGCGCCGCACCGGCCCAAGGAGC
CCGCGTGGTTCCTGGCCACCGTCGGCGTCTCGCCCGACCACCAGGGCAAGGGTCTGGGCAGCGCCGTCGT
GCTCCCCGGAGTGGAGGCGGCCGAGCGCGCCGGGGTGCCCGCCTTCCTGGAGACCTCCGCGCCCCGCAAC
CTCCCCTTCTACGAGCGGCTCGGCTTCACCGTCACCGCCGACGTCGAGGTGCCCGAAGGACCGCGCACCT
GGTGCATGACCCGCAAGCCCGGTGCCAGTTAACGAATTCTAGATCTTGAGACAAATGGCAGTATTCATCC
ACAATTTTAAAAGAAAAGGGGGGATTGGGGGGTACAGTGCAGGGGAAAGAATAGTAGACATAATAGCAAC
AGACATACAAACTAAAGAATTACAAAAACAAATTACAAAAATTCAAAATTTTCGGGTTTATTACAGGGAC
AGCAGAGATCCACTTTGGCGCCGGCTCGAGGCCTGCAGGTGCAAAGATGGATAAAGTTTTAAACAGAGAG
GAATCTTTGCAGCTAATGGACCTTCTAGGTCTTGAAAGGAGTGGGAATTGGCTCCGGTGCCCGTCAGTGG
GCAGAGCGCACATCGCCCACAGTCCCCGAGAAGTTGGGGGGAGGGGTCGGCAATTGAACCGGTGCCTAGA
GAAGGTGGCGCGGGGTAAACTGGGAAAGTGATGTCGTGTACTGGCTCCGCCTTTTTCCCGAGGGTGGGGG
AGAACCGTATATAAGTGCAGTAGTCGCCGTGAACGTTCTTTTTCGCAACGGGTTTGCCGCCAGAACACAG
GTAAGTGCCGTGTGTGGTTCCCGCGGGCCTGGCCTCTTTACGGGTTATGGCCCTTGCGTGCCTTGAATTA
CTTCCACCTGGCTGCAGTACGTGATTCTTGATCCCGAGCTTCGGGTTGGAAGTGGGTGGGAGAGTTCGAG
GCCTTGCGCTTAAGGAGCCCCTTCGCCTCGTGCTTGAGTTGAGGCCTGGCCTGGGCGCTGGGGCCGCCGC
GTGCGAATCTGGTGGCACCTTCGCGCCTGTCTCGCTGCTTTCGATAAGTCTCTAGCCATTTAAAATTTTT
GATGACCTGCTGCGACGCTTTTTTTCTGGCAAGATAGTCTTGTAAATGCGGGCCAAGATCTGCACACTGG
TATTTCGGTTTTTGGGGCCGCGGGCGGCGACGGGGCCCGTGCGTCCCAGCGCACATGTTCGGCGAGGCGG
GGCCTGCGAGCGCGGCCACCGAGAATCGGACGGGGGTAGTCTCAAGCTGGCCGGCCTGCTCTGGTGCCTG
GCCTCGCGCCGCCGTGTATCGCCCCGCCCTGGGCGGCAAGGCTGGCCCGGTCGGCACCAGTTGCGTGAGC
GGAAAGATGGCCGCTTCCCGGCCCTGCTGCAGGGAGCTCAAAATGGAGGACGCGGCGCTCGGGAGAGCGG
GCGGGTGAGTCACCCACACAAAGGAAAAGGGCCTTTCCGTCCTCAGCCGTCGCTTCATGTGACTCCACGG
AGTACCGGGCGCCGTCCAGGCACCTCGATTAGTTCTCGAGCTTTTGGAGTACGTCGTCTTTAGGTTGGGG
GGAGGGGTTTTATGCGATGGAGTTTCCCCACACTGAGTGGGTGGAGACTGAAGTTAGGCCAGCTTGGCAC
TTGATGTAATTCTCCTTGGAATTTGCCCTTTTTGAGTTTGGATCTTGGTTCATTCTCAAGCCTCAGACAG
TGGTTCAAAGTTTTTTTCTTCCATTTCAGGTGTCGTGAGGCTAGCACCGCCACC
[288 nt withheld, positions 4115-4402]
TAGTAATGAACTAGTCCGTAACTTGAAAGTATTTCGATTTCTTGGCTTTATATATCTTGTGGAAAGGACG
ACCGCAGCTGCATTAACTAACAATAACGCGTTAAGTCGACAATCAACCTCTGGATTACAAAATTTGTGAA
AGATTGACTGGTATTCTTAACTATGTTGCTCCTTTTACGCTATGTGGATACGCTGCTTTAATGCCTTTGT
ATCATGCTATTGCTTCCCGTATGGCTTTCATTTTCTCCTCCTTGTATAAATCCTGGTTGCTGTCTCTTTA
TGAGGAGTTGTGGCCCGTTGTCAGGCAACGTGGCGTGGTGTGCACTGTGTTTGCTGACGCAACCCCCACT
GGTTGGGGCATTGCCACCACCTGTCAGCTCCTTTCCGGGACTTTCGCTTTCCCCCTCCCTATTGCCACGG
CGGAACTCATCGCCGCCTGCCTTGCCCGCTGCTGGACAGGGGCTCGGCTGTTGGGCACTGACAATTCCGT
GGTGTTGTCGGGGAAATCATCGTCCTTTCCTTGGCTGCTCGCCTGTGTTGCCACCTGGATTCTGCGCGGG
ACGTCCTTCTGCTACGTCCCTTCGGCCCTCAATCCAGCGGACCTTCCTTCCCGCGGCCTGCTGCCGGCTC
TGCGGCCTCTTCCGCGTCTTCGCCTTCGCCCTCAGACGAGTCGGATCTCCCTTTGGGCCGCCTCCCCGCG
TCGACTTTAAGACCAATGACTTACAAGGCAGCTGTAGATCTTAGCCACTTTTTAAAAGAAAAGGGGGGAC
TGGAAGGGCTAATTCACTCCCAACGAAGACAAGATCTGCTTTTTGCTTGTACTGGGTCTCTCTGGTTAGA
CCAGATCTGAGCCTGGGAGCTCTCTGGCTAACTAGGGAACCCACTGCTTAAGCCTCAATAAAGCTTGCCT
TGAGTGCTTCAAGTAGTGTGTGCCCGTCTGTTGTGTGACTCTGGTAACTAGAGATCCCTCAGACCCTTTT
AGTCAGTGTGGAAAATCTCTAGCAGTACGTATAGTAGTTCATGTCATCTTATTATTCAGTATTTATAACT
TGCAAAGAAATGAATATCAGAGAGTGAGAGGAACTTGTTTATTGCAGCTTATAATGGTTACAAATAAAGC
AATAGCATCACAAATTTCACAAATAAAGCATTTTTTTCACTGCATTCTAGTTGTGGTTTGTCCAAACTCA
TCAATGTATCTTATCATGTCTGGCTCTAGCTATCCCGCCCCTAACTCCGCCCATCCCGCCCCTAACTCCG
CCCAGTTCCGCCCATTCTCCGCCCCATGGCTGACTAATTTTTTTTATTTATGCAGAGGCCGAGGCCGCCT
CGGCCTCTGAGCTATTCCAGAAGTAGTGAGGAGGCTTTTTTGGAGGCCTAGGGACGTACCCAATTCGCCC
TATAGTGAGTCGTATTACGCGCGCTCACTGGCCGTCGTTTTACAACGTCGTGACTGGGAAAACCCTGGCG
TTACCCAACTTAATCGCCTTGCAGCACATCCCCCTTTCGCCAGCTGGCGTAATAGCGAAGAGGCCCGCAC
CGATCGCCCTTCCCAACAGTTGCGCAGCCTGAATGGCGAATGGG
[124 nt withheld, positions 5987-6110]
C
[91 nt withheld, positions 6112-6202]
A
[49 nt withheld, positions 6204-6252]
CCTTTGACGTTGGAGTCCACGTTCTTT
[37 nt withheld, positions 6280-6316]
ACCCTATCTCGGTCTATTCTTTTGATTTATAAGGGATTTTGCCGATTTCGGCCTATTGGTTAAAAAATGA
GCTGATTTAACAAAAATTTAACGCGAATTTTAACAAAATATTAACGCTTACAATTTAGGTGGCACTTTTC
GGGGAAATGTGCGCGGAACCCCTATTTGTTTATTTTTCTAAATACATTCAAATATGTATCCGCTCATGAG
ACAATAACCCTGATAAATGCTTCAATAATATTGAAAAAGGAAGAGTATGAGTATTCAACATTTCCGTGTC
GCCCTTATTCCCTTTTTTGCGGCATTTTGCCTTCCTGTTTTTGCTCACCCAGAAACGCTGGTGAAAGTAA
AAGATGCTGAAGATCAGTTGGGTGCACGAGTGGGTTACATCGAACTGGATCTCAACAGCGGTAAGATCCT
TGAGAGTTTTCGCCCCGAAGAACGTTTTCCAATGATGAGCACTTTTAAAGTTCTGCTATGTGGCGCGGTA
TTATCCCGTATTGACGCCGGGCAAGAGCAACTCGGTCGCCGCATACACTATTCTCAGAATGACTTGGTTG
AGTACTCACCAGTCACAGAAAAGCATCTTACGGATGGCATGACAGTAAGAGAATTATGCAGTGCTGCCAT
AACCATGAGTGATAACACTGCGGCCAACTTACTTCTGACAACGATCGGAGGACCGAAGGAGCTAACCGCT
TTTTTGCACAACATGGGGGATCATGTAACTCGCCTTGATCGTTGGGAACCGGAGCTGAATGAAGCCATAC
CAAACGACGAGCGTGACACCACGATGCCTGTAGCAATGGCAACAACGTTGCGCAAACTATTAACTGGCGA
ACTACTTACTCTAGCTTCCCGGCAACAATTAATAGACTGGATGGAGGCGGATAAAGTTGCAGGACCACTT
CTGCGCTCGGCCCTTCCGGCTGGCTGGTTTATTGCTGATAAATCTGGAGCCGGTGAGCGTGGGTCTCGCG
GTATCATTGCAGCACTGGGGCCAGATGGTAAGCCCTCCCGTATCGTAGTTATCTACACGACGGGGAGTCA
GGCAACTATGGATGAACGAAATAGACAGATCGCTGAGATAGGTGCCTCACTGATTAAGCATTGGTAACTG
TCAGACCAAGTTTACTCATATATACTTTAGATTGATTTAAAACTTCATTTTTAATTTAAAAGGATCTAGG
TGAAGATCCTTTTTGATAATCTCATGACCAAAATCCCTTAACGTGAGTTTTCGTTCCACTGAGCGTCAGA
CCCCGTAGAAAAGATCAAAGGATCTTCTTGAGATCCTTTTTTTCTGCGCGTAATCTGCTGCTTGCAAACA
AAAAAACCACCGCTACCAGCGGTGGTTTGTTTGCCGGATCAAGAGCTACCAACTCTTTTTCCGAAGGTAA
CTGGCTTCAGCAGAGCGCAGATACCAAATACTGTTCTTCTAGTGTAGCCGTAGTTAGGCCACCACTTCAA
GAACTCTGTAGCACCGCCTACATACCTCGCTCTGCTAATCCTGTTACCAGTGGCTGCTGCCAGTGGCGAT
AAGTCGTGTCTTACCGGGTTGGACTCAAGACGATAGTTACCGGATAAGGCGCAGCGGTCGGGCTGAACGG
GGGGTTCGTGCACACAGCCCAGCTTGGAGCGAACGACCTACACCGAACTGAGATACCTACAGCGTGAGCT
ATGAGAAAGCGCCACGCTTCCCGAAGGGAGAAAGGCGGACAGGTATCCGGTAAGCGGCAGGGTCGGAACA
GGAGAGCGCACGAGGGAGCTTCCAGGGGGAAACGCCTGGTATCTTTATAGTCCTGTCGGGTTTCGCCACC
TCTGACTTGAGCGTCGATTTTTGTGATGCTCGTCAGGGGGGCGGAGCCTATGGAAAAACGCCAGCAACGC
GGCCTTTTTACGGTTCCTGGCCTTTTGCTGGCCTTTTGCTCACATGTTCTTTCCTGCGTTATCCCCTGAT
TCTGTGGATAACCGTATTACCGCCTTTGAGTGAGCTGATACCGCTCGCCGCAGCCGAACGACCGAGCGCA
GCGAGTCAGTGAGCGAGGAAGCGGAAGAGCGCCCAATACGCAAACCGCCTCTCCCCGCGCGTTGGCCGAT
TCATTAATGCAGCTGGCACGACAGGTTTCCCGACTGGAAAGCGGGCAGTGAGCGCAACGCAATTAATGTG
AGTTAGCTCACTCATTAGGCACCCCAGGCTTTACACTTTATGCTTCCGGCTCGTATGTTGTGTGGAATTG
TGAGCGGATAACAATTTCACACAGGAAACAGCTATGACCATGATTACGCCAAGCGCGCAATTAACCCTCA
CTAAAGGGAACAAAAGCTGGAGCTGCAAGC
