>Addgene plasmid #142605 | TFORF0365 | depositor partial sequence | sequence record 279953 | Insert
ACCGCCACC
[288 nt withheld, positions 10-297]
TAGTAATGAACTAGTCCGTAACTTGAAAGTATTTCGATTTCTTGGCTTTATATATCTTGTGGAAAGGACG
ACCGCAGCTGCATTAACTAACAATA
