>Addgene plasmid #142605 | TFORF0365 | depositor partial sequence | sequence record 279954 | Barcode
CCGCAGCTGCATTAACTAACAATA
